>Addgene plasmid #100346 | pCMV_mEm_4GS_LF82_434 | addgene full sequence | sequence record 209550 | Addgene NGS Result
GAGTTCGAGCTTGCATGCCTGCAGGTCGTTACATAACTTACGGTAAATGGCCCGCCTGGCTGACCGCCCA
ACGACCCCCGCCCATTGACGTCAATAATGACGTATGTTCCCATAGTAACGCCAATAGGGACTTTCCATTG
ACGTCAATGGGTGGAGTATTTACGGTAAACTGCCCACTTGGCAGTACATCAAGTGTATCATATGCCAAGT
ACGCCCCCTATTGACGTCAATGACGGTAAATGGCCCGCCTGGCATTATGCCCAGTACATGACCTTATGGG
ACTTTCCTACTTGGCAGTACATCTACGTATTAGTCATCGCTATTACCATGGTGATGCGGTTTTGGCAGTA
CATCAATGGGCGTGGATAGCGGTTTGACTCACGGGGATTTCCAAGTCTCCACCCCATTGACGTCAATGGG
AGTTTGTTTTGGCACCAAAATCAACGGGACTTTCCAAAATGTCGTAACAACTCCGCCCCATTGACGCAAA
TGGGCGGTAGGCGTGTACGGTGGGAGGTCTATATAAGCAGAGCTCGTTTAGTGAACCGTCAGATCGCCTG
GAGACGCCATCCACGCTGTTTTGACCTCCATAGAAGACACCGGGACCGATCCAGCCTCCGGACTCTAGAG
GATCCGGTACTAGAGGAACTGAAAAACCAGAAAGTTAACTGGTAAGTTTAGTCTTTTTGTCTTTTATTTC
AGGTCCCGGATCCGGTGGTGGTGCAAATCAAAGAACTGCTCCTCAGTGGATGTTGCCTTTACTTCTAGGC
CTGTACGGAAGTGTTACTTCTGCTCTAAAAGCTGCGGAATTGTACCCGCGGGCCCACCATGGTGAGCAAG
GGCGAGGAGCTGTTCACCGGGGTGGTGCCCATCCTGGTCGAGCTGGACGGCGACGTAAACGGCCACAAGT
TCAGCGTGTCCGGCGAGGGCGAGGGCGATGCCACCTACGGCAAGCTGACCCTGAAGTTCATCTGCACCAC
CGGCAAGCTGCCCGTGCCCTGGCCCACCCTCGTGACCACCTTGACCTACGGCGTGCAGTGCTTCGCCCGC
TACCCCGACCACATGAAGCAGCACGACTTCTTCAAGTCCGCCATGCCCGAAGGCTACGTCCAGGAGCGCA
CCATCTTCTTCAAGGACGACGGCAACTACAAGACCCGCGCCGAGGTGAAGTTCGAGGGCGACACCCTGGT
GAACCGCATCGAGCTGAAGGGCATCGACTTCAAGGAGGACGGCAACATCCTGGGGCACAAGCTGGAGTAC
AACTACAACAGCCACAAGGTCTATATCACCGCCGACAAGCAGAAGAACGGCATCAAGGTGAACTTCAAGA
CCCGCCACAACATCGAGGACGGCAGCGTGCAGCTCGCCGACCACTACCAGCAGAACACCCCCATCGGCGA
CGGCCCCGTGCTGCTGCCCGACAACCACTACCTGAGCACCCAGTCCAAGCTGAGCAAAGACCCCAACGAG
AAGCGCGATCACATGGTCCTGCTGGAGTTCGTGACCGCCGCCGGGATCACTCTCGGCATGGACGAGCTGT
ACAAGCGAATTGGTGGAGGGGGCGGTTCCGGTGGCGGAGGTTCCCGAATTCGTCGACGGAGATCTGATAT
GTTGAAAGAATGGATGATATTTACGTGCAGTTTATTGACTCTGGCTGGGGCGTCACTGCCCCTCAGTGGC
TGTATTTCCAGAGGCCAGGAGTCTATATCCGAAGGGGCGGCATTTGGGGCAGGGATCCTGCGCGAACCGG
GAGCAACAAAAAAAGCCGACACGAAAGACCTCAATGTGCCACCACCGGTTTATGGTCCGCCGCAGGTGAT
ATTTCGCATTGATGACAACCGCTATTTCACGCTAGAAAATTATACCCACTGCGAGAACGGGCAGACGTTT
TATAATAATAAAGCAAAAAACATTCATGTTAAAATATTAGACGCTTCAGGGTATTTATTTAAAGGCCGCT
TATTCTGGTTATCAACGCGTGATGATTTTCTGGCCTTTCCTGCCACGTTAAATACCAGACACGCTTCCTG
TATGGGGTCGAATAAAGGCTGTATGAATGCGGTCATTGTCACTACCGATGGTGGAAAAAGACGCAGTGGT
GTGCCATACGGCAGTTATACCCAGAATCCGACCGGTGCCACGAGGGATTATGACATGCTGGTGATGAATG
ACGGCTTCTACCTGCTTAGATATCGGGGGGGACAGGGCAGATTTAGTCCGGTGATACTTAGATGGATTCT
CAGTACTGAAGATAGCTCTGGTGTTGTGCGTTCAGAAGATGCTTATGAATTGTTCCGTCCCGGAGAAGAG
GTACCCTCCACCGGTTTTTATAAAATCGACCTGTCACGTTTTTATCCCAAAAACAACGTTATGGAAATGC
AGTGTGACAGGACGCTGGAGCCAGTTCAACCTTCAGAGAGTAAAATTCAATGAATCGGTACCCTCGAGAA
GCTTGCGGCCGCGGGGATCCAGACATGATAAGATACATTGATGAGTTTGGACAAACCACAACTAGAATGC
AGTGAAAAAAATGCTTTATTTGTGAAATTTGTGATGCTATTGCTTTATTTGTAACCATTATAAGCTGCAA
TAAACAAGTTAACAACAACAATTGCATTCATTTTATGTTTCAGGTTCAGGGGGAGGTGTGGGAGGTTTTT
TCGGATCCTCTAGAGTCGATCTGCAGGCATGCTAGCTTGGCGTAATCATGGTCATAGCTGTTTCCTGTGT
GAAATTGTTATCCGCTCACAATTCCACACAACATACGAGCCGGAAGCATAAAGTGTAAAGCCTGGGGTGC
CTAATGAGTGAGCTAACTCACATTAATTGCGTTGCGCTCACTGCCCGCTTTCCAGTCGGGAAACCTGTCG
TGCCAGCTGCATTAATGAATCGGCCAACGCGCGGGGAGAGGCGGTTTGCGTATTGGGCGCTCTTCCGCTT
CCTCGCTCACTGACTCGCTGCGCTCGGTCGTTCGGCTGCGGCGAGCGGTATCAGCTCACTCAAAGGCGGT
AATACGGTTATCCACAGAATCAGGGGATAACGCAGGAAAGAACATGTGAGCAAAAGGCCAGCAAAAGGCC
AGGAACCGTAAAAAGGCCGCGTTGCTGGCGTTTTTCCATAGGCTCCGCCCCCCTGACGAGCATCACAAAA
ATCGACGCTCAAGTCAGAGGTGGCGAAACCCGACAGGACTATAAAGATACCAGGCGTTTCCCCCTGGAAG
CTCCCTCGTGCGCTCTCCTGTTCCGACCCTGCCGCTTACCGGATACCTGTCCGCCTTTCTCCCTTCGGGA
AGCGTGGCGCTTTCTCATAGCTCACGCTGTAGGTATCTCAGTTCGGTGTAGGTCGTTCGCTCCAAGCTGG
GCTGTGTGCACGAACCCCCCGTTCAGCCCGACCGCTGCGCCTTATCCGGTAACTATCGTCTTGAGTCCAA
CCCGGTAAGACACGACTTATCGCCACTGGCAGCAGCCACTGGTAACAGGATTAGCAGAGCGAGGTATGTA
GGCGGTGCTACAGAGTTCTTGAAGTGGTGGCCTAACTACGGCTACACTAGAAGAACAGTATTTGGTATCT
GCGCTCTGCTGAAGCCAGTTACCTTCGGAAAAAGAGTTGGTAGCTCTTGATCCGGCAAACAAACCACCGC
TGGTAGCGGTGGTTTTTTTGTTTGCAAGCAGCAGATTACGCGCAGAAAAAAAGGATCTCAAGAAGATCCT
TTGATCTTTTCTACGGGGTCTGACGCTCAGTGGAACGAAAACTCACGTTAAGGGATTTTGGTCATGAGAT
TATCAAAAAGGATCTTCACCTAGATCCTTTTAAATTAAAAATGAAGTTTTAAATCAATCTAAAGTATATA
TGAGTAAACTTGGTCTGACAGTTACCAATGCTTAATCAGTGAGGCACCTATCTCAGCGATCTGTCTATTT
CGTTCATCCATAGTTGCCTGACTCCCCGTCGTGTAGATAACTACGATACGGGAGGGCTTACCATCTGGCC
CCAGTGCTGCAATGATACCGCGAGACCCACGCTCACCGGCTCCAGATTTATCAGCAATAAACCAGCCAGC
CGGAAGGGCCGAGCGCAGAAGTGGTCCTGCAACTTTATCCGCCTCCATCCAGTCTATTAATTGTTGCCGG
GAAGCTAGAGTAAGTAGTTCGCCAGTTAATAGTTTGCGCAACGTTGTTGCCATTGCTACAGGCATCGTGG
TGTCACGCTCGTCGTTTGGTATGGCTTCATTCAGCTCCGGTTCCCAACGATCAAGGCGAGTTACATGATC
CCCCATGTTGTGCAAAAAAGCGGTTAGCTCCTTCGGTCCTCCGATCGTTGTCAGAAGTAAGTTGGCCGCA
GTGTTATCACTCATGGTTATGGCAGCACTGCATAATTCTCTTACTGTCATGCCATCCGTAAGATGCTTTT
CTGTGACTGGTGAGTACTCAACCAAGTCATTCTGAGAATAGTGTATGCGGCGACCGAGTTGCTCTTGCCC
GGCGTCAATACGGGATAATACCGCGCCACATAGCAGAACTTTAAAAGTGCTCATCATTGGAAAACGTTCT
TCGGGGCGAAAACTCTCAAGGATCTTACCGCTGTTGAGATCCAGTTCGATGTAACCCACTCGTGCACCCA
ACTGATCTTCAGCATCTTTTACTTTCACCAGCGTTTCTGGGTGAGCAAAAACAGGAAGGCAAAATGCCGC
AAAAAAGGGAATAAGGGCGACACGGAAATGTTGAATACTCATACTCTTCCTTTTTCAATATTATTGAAGC
ATTTATCAGGGTTATTGTCTCATGAGCGGATACATATTTGAATGTATTTAGAAAAATAAACAAATAGGGG
TTCCGCGCACATTTCCCCGAAAAGTGCCACCTGACGTCTAAGAAACCATTATTATCATGACATTAACCTA
TAAAAATAGGCGTATCACGAGGCCCTTTCGTCTCGCGCGTTTCGGTGATGACGGTGAAAACCTCTGACAC
ATGCAGCTCCCGGAGACGGTCACAGCTTGTCTGTAAGCGGATGCCGGGAGCAGACAAGCCCGTCAGGGCG
CGTCAGCGGGTGTTGGCGGGTGTCGGGGCTGGCTTAACTATGCGGCATCAGAGCAGATTGTACTGAGAGT
GCACCATATGCGGTGTGAAATACCGCACAGATGCGTAAGGAGAAAATACCGCATCAGGCGCCATTCGCCA
TTCAGGCTGCGCAACTGTTGGGAAGGGCGATCGGTGCGGGCCTCTTCGCTATTACGCCAGCTGGCGAAAG
GGGGATGTGCTGCAAGGCGATTAAGTTGGGTAACGCCAGGGTTTTCCCAGTCACGACGTTGTAAAACGAC
GGCCAGT
Features (pLannotate 1.2.2; 16 found; start..end, strand, type, name):
      8..28      -  misc_feature   MCS (fragment): pUC18/19 multiple cloning site
     27..330     +  enhancer       CMV enhancer: human cytomegalovirus immediate early enhancer
    331..534     +  promoter       CMV promoter: human cytomegalovirus (CMV) immediate early promoter
    672..768     +  intron         SV40 intron: modified SV40 intron with splice donor and acceptor sites
    829..1545    +  CDS            mEmerald: mEmerald is a basic (constitutively fluorescent) green fluorescent protein published in 1998, derived from Aequorea victoria. It is reported to be a very rapidly-maturing monomer with moderate acid sensitivity.
   2466..2600    -  polyA_signal   SV40 poly(A) signal: SV40 polyadenylation signal
   2735..2751    -  protein_bind   lac operator: The lac repressor binds to the lac operator to inhibit transcription in E. coli. This inhibition can be relieved by adding lactose or isopropyl-β-D-thiogalactopyranoside (IPTG). lac repressor encoded by lacI
   2759..2789    -  promoter       lac promoter: promoter for the E. coli lac operon
   2804..2825    -  protein_bind   CAP binding site: CAP binding activates transcription in the presence of cAMP. E. coli catabolite activator protein
   2838..2930    -  CDS            lacI (fragment): lac repressor; lacI; The lac repressor binds to the lac operator to inhibit transcription in E. coli. This inhibition can be relieved by adding lactose or isopropyl-β-D-thiogalactopyranoside (IPTG).
   3113..3701    -  rep_origin     ori: high-copy-number ColE1/pMB1/pBR322/pUC origin of replication
   3872..4732    -  CDS            AmpR: β-lactamase; bla; confers resistance to ampicillin, carbenicillin, and related antibiotics
   4733..4837    -  promoter       AmpR promoter: bla
   4932..4967    +  CDS            rop (fragment): Rop protein, which maintains plasmids at low copy number; rop
   5069..5168    +  misc_feature   bom (fragment): basis of mobility region from pBR322
   5174..2       -  CDS            lacZα (fragment) (across the origin): LacZα fragment of β-galactosidase; lacZ fragment
