[The description below was written by a language model from this plasmid's Addgene catalogue record and pLannotate feature annotations shown in this document.]
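Description:
pCMV_mEm_4GS_LF82_434 is a mammalian expression plasmid built on a pCMV backbone (about 4.5 kb without insert; the sequenced record is 5,327 nt) that produces an Escherichia coli LF82 open reading frame, LF82_434, as a fusion to the green fluorescent protein mEmerald. It is maintained in E. coli through a high-copy ColE1/pUC-type origin and selected with ampicillin via the β-lactamase gene and its native promoter. The backbone also carries non-functional leftovers of its pUC/pBR322 ancestry: fragments of lacZα, lacI, rop and bom, along with a lac promoter, operator and CAP site. No mammalian selection marker is annotated, which suits transient transfection.

The expression cassette runs from the human cytomegalovirus immediate-early enhancer and promoter through a modified SV40 intron, which supplies splice donor and acceptor sites that generally improve mRNA processing and expression. It continues into the mEmerald coding sequence and ends at an SV40 polyadenylation signal. The 825 bp LF82_434 insert was introduced by ligation-independent cloning downstream of mEmerald, so the fluorescent protein sits at the N terminus of the bacterial protein. The "4GS" in the name suggests a glycine-serine linker between the two, though the record does not describe it. The insert itself is not annotated in the feature table, but the unannotated gap between mEmerald and the poly(A) signal is where it would lie. The record gives no function for the LF82_434 product. The plasmid comes from a collection used in a multi-phenotypic imaging screen in HeLa cells, where bacterial genes were expressed exogenously to identify candidate effectors. The mEmerald tag marks the expressing cells and shows where the fusion protein localises.
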