Addgene plasmid #100346: pCMV_mEm_4GS_LF82_434
Purpose: Mammalian expression of E. coli LF82_434 CDS fused to mEmerald
Depositing lab: Alan Huett. Depositing organization: University of Nottingham. Publication: A multi-phenotypic imaging screen to identify bacterial effectors by exogenous expression in a HeLa cell line. Collins A, Huett A. Sci Data. 2018 May 15;5:180081. doi: 10.1038/sdata.2018.81. PubMed 29762554.
Backbone
  Vector backbone: pCMV
  Backbone size w/o insert (bp): 4502
  Vector type: Mammalian Expression
Growth in bacteria
  Bacterial resistance: Ampicillin, 100 μg/mL
  Growth temperature: 37°C
  Growth strain: XL1 Blue
  Copy number: High Copy
Gene/Insert
  Gene/Insert name: LF82_434
  Insert size (bp): 825
  Promoter: CMV
  Tag / fusion protein: mEmerald (N terminal on backbone)
  Cloning method: Ligation Independent Cloning
  Sequencing primers: 5′ ACTTCTGCTCTAAAAGCTGCGG; 3′ CACTGCATTCTAGTTGTGGTTTGTC
Terms and licenses: Academic/Nonprofit Terms; Industry Terms: Not Available to Industry
How to cite: pCMV_mEm_4GS_LF82_434 was a gift from Alan Huett (Addgene plasmid # 100346 ; http://n2t.net/addgene:100346 ; RRID:Addgene_100346)
