>Addgene plasmid #100346 | pCMV_mEm_4GS_LF82_434 | depositor partial sequence | sequence record 183674 | Sequence across LF82 gene insert region
GGGCGGTTCCGGTGGCGGAGGTTCCCGAATTCGTCGACGGAGATCTGATATGTTGAAAGAATGGATGATA
TTTACGTGCAGTTTATTGACTCTGGCTGGGGCGTCACTGCCCCTCAGTGGCTGTATTTCCAGAGGCCAGG
AGTCTATATCCGAAGGGGCGGCATTTGGGGCAGGGATCCTGCGCGAACCGGGAGCAACAAAAAAAGCCGA
CACGAAAGACCTCAATGTGCCACCACCGGTTTATGGTCCGCCGCAGGTGATATTTCGCATTGATGACAAC
CGCTATTTCACGCTAGAAAATTATACCCACTGCGAGAACGGGCAGACGTTTTATAATAATAAAGCAAAAA
ACATTCATGTTAAAATATTAGACGCTTCAGGGTATTTATTTAAAGGCCGCTTATTCTGGTTATCAACGCG
TGATGATTTTCTGGCCTTTCCTGCCACGTTAAATACCAGACACGCTTCCTGTATGGGGTCGAATAAAGGC
TGTATGAATGCGGTCATTGTCACTACCGATGGTGGAAAAAGACGCAGTGGTGTGCCATACGGCAGTTATA
CCCAGAATCCGACCGGTGCCACGAGGGATTATGACATGCTGGTGATGAATGACGGCTTCTACCTGCTTAG
ATATCGGGGGGGACAGGGCAGATTTAGTCCGGTGATACTTAGATGGATTCTCAGTACTGAAGATAGCTCT
GGTGTTGTGCGTTCAGAAGATGCTTATGAATTGTTCCGTCCCGGAGAAGAGGTACCCTCCACCGGTTTTT
ATAAAATCGACCTGTCACGTTTTTATCCCAAAAACAACGTTATGGAAATGCAGTGTGACAGGACGCTGGA
GCCAGTTCAACCCTTCAGAGAGTAAAATTCAATGAATCGGTACCCTCGAGAAGCTTGCGGCCGCGGGGAT
CCAGACA
